>Addgene plasmid #148185 | pnEA-NvM-Dm4E-T_1-58_Z | depositor full sequence | sequence record 290633 | Full Sequence
TTCTTGAAGACGAAAGGGCCTCGTGATACGCCTATTTTTATAGGTTAATGTCATGATAATAATGGTTTCT
TAGACGTCAGGTGGCACTTTTCGGGGAAATGTGCGCGGAACCCCTATTTGTTTATTTTTCTAAATACATT
CAAATATGTATCCGCTCATGAGACAATAACCCTGATAAATGCTTCAATAATATTGAAAAAGGAAGAGTAT
GAGTATTCAACATTTCCGTGTCGCCCTTATTCCCTTTTTTGCGGCATTTTGCCTTCCTGTTTTTGCTCAC
CCAGAAACGCTGGTGAAAGTAAAAGATGCTGAAGATCAGTTGGGTGCACGAGTGGGTTACATCGAACTGG
ATCTCAACAGCGGTAAGATCCTTGAGAGTTTTCGCCCCGAAGAACGTTTTCCAATGATGAGCACTTTTAA
AGTTCTGCTATGTGGCGCGGTATTATCCCGTGTTGACGCCGGGCAAGAGCAACTCGGTCGCCGCATACAC
TATTCTCAGAATGACTTGGTTGAGTACTCACCAGTCACAGAAAAGCATCTTACGGATGGCATGACAGTAA
GAGAATTATGCAGTGCTGCCATAACCATGAGTGATAACACTGCGGCCAACTTACTTCTGACAACGATCGG
AGGACCGAAGGAGCTAACCGCTTTTTTGCACAACATGGGGGATCATGTAACTCGCCTTGATCGTTGGGAA
CCGGAGCTGAATGAAGCCATACCAAACGACGAGCGTGACACCACGATGCCTGCAGCAATGGCAACAACGT
TGCGCAAACTATTAACTGGCGAACTACTTACTCTAGCTTCCCGGCAACAATTAATAGACTGGATGGAGGC
GGATAAAGTTGCAGGACCACTTCTGCGCTCGGCCCTTCCGGCTGGCTGGTTTATTGCTGATAAATCTGGA
GCCGGTGAGCGTGGGTCTCGCGGTATCATTGCAGCACTGGGGCCAGATGGTAAGCCCTCCCGTATCGTAG
TTATCTACACGACGGGGAGTCAGGCAACTATGGATGAACGAAATAGACAGATCGCTGAGATAGGTGCCTC
ACTGATTAAGCATTGGTAACTGTCAGACCAAGTTTACTCATATATACTTTAGATTGATTTAAAACTTCAT
TTTTAATTTAAAAGGATCTAGGTGAAGATCCTTTTTGATAATCTCATGACCAAAATCCCTTAACGTGAGT
TTTCGTTCCACTGAGCGTCAGACCCCGTAGAAAAGATCAAAGGATCTTCTTGAGATCCTTTTTTTCTGCG
CGTAATCTGCTGCTTGCAAACAAAAAAACCACCGCTACCAGCGGTGGTTTGTTTGCCGGATCAAGAGCTA
CCAACTCTTTTTCCGAAGGTAACTGGCTTCAGCAGAGCGCAGATACCAAATACTGTCCTTCTAGTGTAGC
CGTAGTTAGGCCACCACTTCAAGAACTCTGTAGCACCGCCTACATACCTCGCTCTGCTAATCCTGTTACC
AGTGGCTGCTGCCAGTGGCGATAAGTCGTGTCTTACCGGGTTGGACTCAAGACGATAGTTACCGGATAAG
GCGCAGCGGTCGGGCTGAACGGGGGGTTCGTGCACACAGCCCAGCTTGGAGCGAACGACCTACACCGAAC
TGAGATACCTACAGCGTGAGCTATGAGAAAGCGCCACGCTTCCCGAAGGGAGAAAGGCGGACAGGTATCC
GGTAAGCGGCAGGGTCGGAACAGGAGAGCGCACGAGGGAGCTTCCAGGGGGAAACGCCTGGTATCTTTAT
AGTCCTGTCGGGTTTCGCCACCTCTGACTTGAGCGTCGATTTTTGTGATGCTCGTCAGGGGGGCGGAGCC
TATGGAAAAACGCCAGCAACGCGGCCTTTTTACGGTTCCTGGCCTTTTGCTGGCCTTTTGCTCACATGTT
CTTTCCTGCGTTATCCCCTGATTCTGTGGATAACCGTATTACCGCCTTTGAGTGAGCTGATACCGCTCGC
CGCAGCCGAACGACCGAGCGCAGCGAGTCAGTGAGCGAGGAAGCGGAAGAGCGCCTGATGCGGTATTTTC
TCCTTACGCATCTGTGCGGTATTTCACACCGCATATATGGTGCACTCTCAGTACAATCTGCTCTGATGCC
GCATAGTTAAGCCAGTATACACTCCGCTATCGCTACGTGACTGGGTCATGGCTGCGCCCCGACACCCGCC
AACACCCGCTGACGCGCCCTGACGGGCTTGTCTGCTCCCGGCATCCGCTTACAGACAAGCTGTGACCGTC
TCCGGGAGCTGCATGTGTCAGAGGTTTTCACCGTCATCACCGAAACGCGCGAGGCAGCTGCGGTAAAGCT
CATCAGCGTGGTCGTGAAGCGATTCACAGATGTCTGCCTGTTCATCCGCGTCCAGCTCGTTGAGTTTCTC
CAGAAGCGTTAATGTCTGGCTTCTGATAAAGCGGGCCATGTTAAGGGCGGTTTTTTCCTGTTTGGTCACT
GATGCCTCCGTGTAAGGGGGATTTCTGTTCATGGGGGTAATGATACCGATGAAACGAGAGAGGATGCTCA
CGATACGGGTTACTGATGATGAACATGCCCGGTTACTGGAACGTTGTGAGGGTAAACAACTGGCGGTATG
GATGCGGCGGGACCAGAGAAAAATCACTCAGGGTCAATGCCAGCGCTTCGTTAATACAGATGTAGGTGTT
CCACAGGGTAGCCAGCAGCATCCTGCGATGCAGATCCGGAACATAATGGTGCAGGGCGCTGACTTCCGCG
TTTCCAGACTTTACGAAACACGGAAACCGAAGACCATTCATGTTGTTGCTCAGGTCGCAGACGTTTTGCA
GCAGCAGTCGCTTCACGTTCGCTCGCGTATCGGTGATTCATTCTGCTAACCAGTAAGGCAACCCCGCCAG
CCTAGCCGGGTCCTCAACGACAGGAGCACGATCATGCGCACCCGTGGCCAGGACCCAACGCTGCCCGAGA
TGCGCCGCGTGCGGCTGCTGGAGATGGCGGACGCGATGGATATGTTCTGCCAAGGGTTGGTTTGCGCATT
CACAGTTCTCCGCAAGAATTGATTGGCTCCAATTCTTGGAGTGGTGAATCCGTTAGCGAGGTGCCGCCGG
CTTCCATTCAGGTCGAGGTGGCCCGGCTCCATGCACCGCGACGCAACGCGGGGAGGCAGACAAGGTATAG
GGCGGCGCCTACAATCCATGCCAACCCGTTCCATGTGCTCGCCGAGGCGGCATAAATCGCCGTGACGATC
AGCGGTCCAGTGATCGAAGTTAGGCTGGTAAGAGCCGCGAGCGATCCTTGAAGCTGTCCCTGATGGTCGT
CATCTACCTGCCTGGACAGCATGGCCTGCAACGCGGGCATCCCGATGCCGCCGGAAGCGAGAAGAATCAT
AATGGGGAAGGCCATCCAGCCTCGCGTCGCGAACGCCAGCAAGACGTAGCCCAGCGCGTCGGCCGCCATG
CCGGCGATAATGGCCTGCTTCTCGCCGAAACGTTTGGTGGCGGGACCAGTGACGAAGGCTTGAGCGAGGG
CGTGCAAGATTCCGAATACCGCAAGCGACAGGCCGATCATCGTCGCGCTCCAGCGAAAGCGGTCCTCGCC
GAAAATGACCCAGAGCGCTGCCGGCACCTGTCCTACGAGTTGCATGATAAAGAAGACAGTCATAAGTGCG
GCGACGATAGTCATGCCCCGCGCCCACCGGAAGGAGCTGACTGGGTTGAAGGCTCTCAAGGGCATCGGTC
GAGATCCCGGTGCCTAATGAGTGAGCTAACTTACATTAATTGCGTTGCGCTCACTGCCCGCTTTCCAGTC
GGGAAACCTGTCGTGCCAGCTGCATTAATGAATCGGCCAACGCGCGGGGAGAGGCGGTTTGCGTATTGGG
CGCCAGGGTGGTTTTTCTTTTCACCAGTGAGACGGGCAACAGCTGATTGCCCTTCACCGCCTGGCCCTGA
GAGAGTTGCAGCAAGCGGTCCACGCTGGTTTGCCCCAGCAGGCGAAAATCCTGTTTGATGGTGGTTAACG
GCGGGATATAACATGAGCTGTCTTCGGTATCGTCGTATCCCACTACCGAGATATCCGCACCAACGCGCAG
CCCGGACTCGGTAATGGCGCGCATTGCGCCCAGCGCCATCTGATCGTTGGCAACCAGCATCGCAGTGGGA
ACGATGCCCTCATTCAGCATTTGCATGGTTTGTTGAAAACCGGACATGGCACTCCAGTCGCCTTCCCGTT
CCGCTATCGGCTGAATTTGATTGCGAGTGAGATATTTATGCCAGCCAGCCAGACGCAGACGCGCCGAGAC
AGAACTTAATGGGCCCGCTAACAGCGCGATTTGCTGGTGACCCAATGCGACCAGATGCTCCACGCCCAGT
CGCGTACCGTCTTCATGGGAGAAAATAATACTGTTGATGGGTGTCTGGTCAGAGACATCAAGAAATAACG
CCGGAACATTAGTGCAGGCAGCTTCCACAGCAATGGCATCCTGGTCATCCAGCGGATAGTTAATGATCAG
CCCACTGACGCGTTGCGCGAGAAGATTGTGCACCGCCGCTTTACAGGCTTCGACGCCGCTTCGTTCTACC
ATCGACACCACCACGCTGGCACCCAGTTGATCGGCGCGAGATTTAATCGCCGCGACAATTTGCGACGGCG
CGTGCAGGGCCAGACTGGAGGTGGCAACGCCAATCAGCAACGACTGTTTGCCCGCCAGTTGTTGTGCCAC
GCGGTTGGGAATGTAATTCAGCTCCGCCATCGCCGCTTCCACTTTTTCCCGCGTTTTCGCAGAAACGTGG
CTGGCCTGGTTCACCACGCGGGAAACGGTCTGATAAGAGACACCGGCATACTCTGCGACATCGTATAACG
TTACTGGTTTCACATTCACCACCCTGAATTGACTCTCTTCCGGGCGCTATCATGCCATACCGCGAAAGGT
TTTGCGCCATTCGATGGTGTCCGGGATCTCGACGCTCTCCCTTATGCGACTCCTGCATTAGGAAGCAGCC
CAGTAGTAGGTTGAGGCCGTTGAGCACCGCCGCCGCAAGGAATGGTGCATGCAAGGAGATGGCGCCCAAC
AGTCCCCCGGCCACGGGGCCTGCCACCATACCCACGCCGAAACAAGCGCTCATGAGCCCGAAGTGGCGAG
CCCGATCTTCCCCATCGGTGATGTCGGCGATATAGGCGCCAGCAACCGCACCTGTGGCGCCGGTGATGCC
GGCCACGATGCGTCCGGCGTAGAGGATCGAGATCTCGATCCCGCGAAATTAATACGACTCACTATAGGGG
AATTGTGAGCGGATAACAATTCCCCACTAGTAATAATTTTGTTTAACTTTAAGAAGGAGATATACCATGG
AAACTGAAGAAGGTAAACTGGTAATCTGGATTAACGGCGATAAAGGCTATAACGGTCTCGCTGAAGTCGG
TAAGAAATTCGAGAAAGATACCGGAATTAAAGTCACCGTTGAGCATCCGGATAAACTGGAAGAGAAATTC
CCACAGGTTGCGGCAACTGGCGATGGCCCTGACATTATCTTCTGGGCACACGACCGCTTTGGTGGCTACG
CTCAATCTGGCCTGTTGGCTGAAATCACCCCGGACAAAGCGTTCCAGGACAAGCTGTATCCGTTTACCTG
GGATGCCGTACGTTACAACGGCAAGCTGATTGCTTACCCGATCGCTGTTGAAGCGTTATCGCTGATTTAT
AACAAAGACCTGCTGCCGAACCCGCCAAAAACCTGGGAAGAGATCCCGGCGCTGGATAAAGAACTGAAAG
CGAAAGGTAAGAGCGCCCTGATGTTCAACCTGCAAGAACCGTACTTCACCTGGCCGCTGATTGCTGCTGA
CGGGGGTTATGCGTTCAAGTATGAAAACGGCAAGTACGACATTAAAGACGTGGGCGTGGATAACGCTGGC
GCGAAAGCGGGTCTGACCTTCCTGGTTGACCTGATTAAAAACAAACACATGAATGCAGACACCGATTACT
CCATCGCAGAAGCTGCCTTTAATAAAGGCGAAACAGCGATGACCATCAACGGCCCGTGGGCATGGTCCAA
CATCGACACCAGCAAAGTGAATTATGGTGTAACGGTACTGCCGACCTTCAAGGGTCAACCATCCAAACCG
TTCGTTGGCGTGCTGAGCGCAGGTATTAACGCCGCCAGTCCGAACAAAGAGCTGGCAAAAGAGTTCCTCG
AAAACTATCTGCTGACTGATGAAGGTCTGGAAGCGGTTAATAAAGACAAACCGCTGGGTGCCGTAGCGCT
GAAGTCTTACGAGGAAGAGTTGGCGAAAGATCCACGTATTGCCGCCACGATGGAAAACGCCCAGAAAGGT
GAAATCATGCCGAACATCCCGCAGATGTCCGCTTTCTGGTATGCCGTGCGTACTGCGGTGATCAACGCCG
CCAGCGGTCGTCAGACTGTCGATGAAGCCCTTAAAGACGCGCAGACTGGTACCGGCAGCGGCGAAAACCT
TTACTTCCAGGGCCATATGCTCGAGCTTAAGATGGATACATCAAAGATTAGTGCCAGGTACTCGAAAGTA
GACCTGTTAGCTCTAAGATATGAAGGTAAAAGTCGACAGCGCCCGCAATGTTCAACACGACTTGAATTGC
AGACGCTAGGTTTTTGGAAAATTAATCTGAACACAGCTGCGTTAACCGTGTCCAGCGCCTATTCTTAAGG
ATCCTAATAGTCTAGAGCTAGCCCTAGGAGATCCGGCTGCTAACAAAGCCCGAAAGGAAGCTGAGTTGGC
TGCTGCCACCGCTGAGCAATAACTAGCATAACCCCTTGGGGCCTCTAAACGGGTCTTGAGGGGTTTTTTG
CTGAAAGGAGGAACTATATCCGGATATCCCGCAAGAGGCCCGGCAGTACCGGCATAACCAAGCCTATGCC
TACAGCATCCAGGGTGACGGTGCCGAGGATGACGATGAGCGCATTGTTAGATTTCATACACGGTGCCTGA
CTGCGTTAGCAATTTAACTGTGATAAACTACCGCATTAAAGCTTATCGATGATAAGCTGTCAAACATGAG
AA
Features (pLannotate 1.2.2; 20 found; start..end, strand, type, name):
    104..208     +  promoter       AmpR promoter: bla
    209..1069    +  CDS            AmpR: β-lactamase; bla; confers resistance to ampicillin, carbenicillin, and related antibiotics
   1240..1828    +  rep_origin     ori: high-copy-number ColE1/pMB1/pBR322/pUC origin of replication
   2014..2156    -  misc_feature   bom: basis of mobility region from pBR322
   2258..2449    -  CDS            rop: Rop protein, which maintains plasmids at low copy number; rop
   2466..2846    +  CDS            YPB1_ECOLX: Protein predicted: Swiss-Prot protein existence level 4. From Escherichia coli.
   3088..3712    -  CDS            TcR (fragment): tetracycline efflux protein; tet; confers resistance to tetracycline
   3727..3748    -  protein_bind   CAP binding site: CAP binding activates transcription in the presence of cAMP. E. coli catabolite activator protein
   3761..4843    -  CDS            lacI: lac repressor; lacI; The lac repressor binds to the lac operator to inhibit transcription in E. coli. This inhibition can be relieved by adding lactose or isopropyl-β-D-thiogalactopyranoside (IPTG).
   4844..4921    -  promoter       lacI promoter: lacI
   4929..5208    -  CDS            TcR (fragment): tetracycline efflux protein; tet; confers resistance to tetracycline
   5230..5248    +  promoter       T7 promoter: promoter for bacteriophage T7 RNA polymerase
   5249..5273    +  protein_bind   lac operator: The lac repressor binds to the lac operator to inhibit transcription in E. coli. This inhibition can be relieved by adding lactose or isopropyl-β-D-thiogalactopyranoside (IPTG). lac repressor encoded by lacI
   5288..5310    +  RBS            RBS: efficient ribosome binding site from bacteriophage T7 gene 10 (Olins and Rangwala, 1989)
   5321..6417    +  CDS            MBP (fragment): maltose binding protein from E. coli; malE (mutated); This version of the gene does not encode a signal sequence, so MBP will remain in the cytosol.
   6472..6645    +  CDS            4E-T (fragment): 4ET_DROME - Experimental evidence at protein level: Swiss-Prot protein existence level 1. eIF4E1-binding protein that regulates translation and stability of mRNAs in processing bodies (P-bodies) (By similarity). Probably plays a role in P-bodies to coordinate the storage of translationally inactive mRNAs in the cytoplasm and prevent their degradation (By similarity). Acts as a binding platform for multiple RNA-binding proteins. Required for the formation of P-bodies (By similarity). From Drosophila melanogaster (Fruit fly).
   6686..6735    +  CDS            SET1 (fragment): solubility-enhancement tag derived from T7 phage gene 10B
   6743..6790    +  terminator     T7 terminator: transcription terminator for bacteriophage T7 RNA polymerase
   6813..6917    -  CDS            TcR (fragment): tetracycline efflux protein; tet; confers resistance to tetracycline
   6965..6993    -  promoter       tet promoter: E. coli promoter for tetracycline efflux protein gene
