[The description below was written by a language model from this plasmid's Addgene catalogue record and pLannotate feature annotations shown in this document.]
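Description:
pnEA-NvM-Dm4E-T_1-58_Z is a 7,002-nt bacterial expression plasmid for producing an N-terminal fragment (residues 1–58) of the Drosophila melanogaster eIF4E-binding protein 4E-T in E. coli. The catalogue lists the backbone as unknown, but the annotated features show a pBR322-derived, pET-like architecture. It has a ColE1/pMB1-type origin together with the bom mobility region and the rop gene, which holds copy number down and fits the recorded low-copy status. Selection is by ampicillin through the bla β-lactamase gene and its own promoter. Several tetracycline-resistance fragments and a tet promoter are also annotated; these appear to be non-functional remnants of the pBR322 tet gene interrupted by the inserted expression and lacI cassettes.

The expression unit consists of a T7 promoter followed by a lac operator and the phage T7 gene 10 ribosome binding site, with a plasmid-borne lacI gene supplying repressor. Transcription therefore depends on T7 RNA polymerase in the host and is inducible with IPTG. The reading frame begins with maltose binding protein lacking its signal sequence, so it stays cytosolic and serves as an N-terminal solubility and affinity tag. It is followed by the short 4E-T segment, which the depositor notes was taken from CG32016 isoform C. A short region matching a T7 gene 10B-derived solubility tag is annotated just upstream of the T7 terminator, but the record does not establish whether it is translated as part of the fusion. Any linker or protease site between MBP and the insert is likewise not annotated.

The associated study concerns how 4E-binding proteins use canonical and non-canonical motifs to engage eIF4E, so this construct probably supplies recombinant 4E-T peptide for binding or structural work. The deposited sequence may be theoretical rather than fully verified.
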