Addgene plasmid #148185: pnEA-NvM-Dm4E-T_1-58_Z
Purpose: Bacterial Expression of Dm4E-T_1-58
Depositing lab: Elisa Izaurralde. Depositing organization: Max Planck Institute for Developmental Biology. Publication: 4E-BPs require non-canonical 4E-binding motifs and a lateral surface of eIF4E to repress translation. Igreja C, Peter D, Weiler C, Izaurralde E. Nat Commun. 2014 Sep 2;5:4790. doi: 10.1038/ncomms5790. PubMed 25179781.
Backbone
  Vector backbone: Unknown
  Vector type: Bacterial Expression
Growth in bacteria
  Bacterial resistance: Ampicillin, 100 μg/mL
  Growth temperature: 37°C
  Growth strain: DH5alpha
  Copy number: Low Copy
Gene/Insert
  Gene/Insert name: Dm4E-T_1-58 (alt name: 4E-T)
  Species: D. melanogaster (fly)
  Entrez Gene: 4E-T (a.k.a. Dmel_CG32016, CG11097, CG11232, CG32016, Dm4E-T, Dmel\CG32016)
  Cloning method: Unknown
Terms and licenses: Academic/Nonprofit Terms; Industry Terms: Not Available to Industry
Depositor comments: ORF extracted from CG32016 isoform C. NCBI:NM_166798.1 Plasmids from this collection were made available to the research community and donated after the lab closed. Please note that the sequence provided by the depositing laboratory may be theoretical/predicted or based on Sanger sequencing results. There may be discrepancies between sequencing results obtained by Addgene and the depositor sequence. If an Addgene verified sequence is not available, please contact before placing your order to request that our lab fully sequence the plasmid.
How to cite: pnEA-NvM-Dm4E-T_1-58_Z was a gift from Elisa Izaurralde (Addgene plasmid # 148185 ; http://n2t.net/addgene:148185 ; RRID:Addgene_148185)
